Addgene plasmid #19282: pCAGGS/Daxx myc S669A
Depositing lab: Philip Leder. Depositing organization: Harvard Medical School. Publication: Homeodomain-interacting protein kinase 1 modulates Daxx localization, phosphorylation, and transcriptional activity. Ecsedy JA, Michaelson JS, Leder P. Mol Cell Biol 2003 Feb;23(3):950-60. 10.1128/MCB.23.3.950-960.2003 PubMed 12529400.
Backbone
  Vector backbone: pCAGGS
  Backbone size w/o insert (bp): 4800
  Vector type: Mammalian Expression
Growth in bacteria
  Bacterial resistance: Ampicillin, 100 μg/mL
  Growth temperature: 37°C
  Growth strain: DH5alpha
  Copy number: Unknown
Gene/Insert
  Gene/Insert name: Daxx myc S669A
  Species: M. musculus (mouse)
  GenBank ID: NM_007829
  Entrez Gene: Daxx
  Cloning method: Restriction Enzyme
  Sequencing primers: 5′ n/a
Terms and licenses: Academic/Nonprofit Terms; Industry Terms: Not Available to Industry
How to cite: pCAGGS/Daxx myc S669A was a gift from Philip Leder (Addgene plasmid # 19282 ; http://n2t.net/addgene:19282 ; RRID:Addgene_19282)
