[The description below was written by a language model from this plasmid's Addgene catalogue record and the feature table of its GenBank file.]
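Description:
pCAGGS/Daxx myc S669A is a mammalian expression plasmid built on the pCAGGS backbone (about 4.8 kb without the insert) and carrying mouse Daxx cDNA cloned by restriction enzymes. It is propagated in E. coli under ampicillin selection; the copy number is recorded as unknown, and the record lists neither the replication origin nor any marker for selection in mammalian cells. pCAGGS vectors conventionally drive expression from the strong, broadly active CAG promoter, a hybrid of the CMV enhancer, the chicken beta-actin promoter and a rabbit beta-globin intron element. The catalogue fields do not spell out the promoter, but the single annotated feature, a binding site for the pCAG-F primer located in the rabbit beta-globin intron, is consistent with that arrangement.

The insert name indicates a myc epitope-tagged Daxx bearing a serine-to-alanine substitution at residue 669. Such a change removes a potential phosphorylation site while otherwise preserving the protein. The position of the myc tag (N- or C-terminal) is not stated. The associated publication concerns how homeodomain-interacting protein kinase 1 modulates Daxx localization, phosphorylation and transcriptional activity, so this construct most plausibly serves as a phosphorylation-deficient mutant for comparison with wild-type Daxx in transfected mammalian cells, with the myc tag allowing detection or immunoprecipitation.

The sequence data held for this plasmid are only two short partial reads (829 bp and 760 bp), one annotated with the primer site alone and the other with no features. The full construct, including the mutation, the tag and the backbone elements, therefore cannot be verified from the feature tables.
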