LOCUS       Exported 829 bp ds-DNA linear SYN 23-MAY-2021
DEFINITION  synthetic linear DNA
ACCESSION   .
VERSION     .
KEYWORDS    pCAGGS/Daxx myc S669A
SOURCE      synthetic DNA construct
  ORGANISM  synthetic DNA construct
REFERENCE   1 (bases 1 to 829)
  AUTHORS   Ecsedy JA, Michaelson JS, Leder P
  TITLE     Homeodomain-interacting protein kinase 1 modulates Daxx
            localization, phosphorylation, and transcriptional activity.
  JOURNAL   Mol Cell Biol 2003 Feb;23(3):950-60.
  PUBMED    12529400
REFERENCE   2 (bases 1 to 829)
  AUTHORS   .
  TITLE     Direct Submission
  JOURNAL   Exported May 23, 2021 from SnapGene Server 1.1.58
            http://www.snapgene.com
FEATURES             Location/Qualifiers
     source          1..829
                     /organism="synthetic DNA construct"
                     /mol_type="other DNA"
     primer_bind     48..67
                     /label=pCAG-F
                     /note="Rabbit beta-globin intron, for pCAG plasmids,
                     forward primer"
ORIGIN
        1 ctctgctacc atggttcatg ccttcttctt tttcctacag ctcctgggca acgtgctggt
       61 tattgtgctg tctcatcatt ttggcaaaga attcctcgaa tccaccatgg ccaccgatga
      121 cagcatcatt gtacttgatg atgacgatga agatgaagct gctgctcaac cagggccctc
      181 caacctaccc cccaatcctg cctcaacagg acctggtcct ggcctgtctc aacaggccac
      241 tggtctctcc gagccccgtg tggatggagg gagcagtaac tccggtagta ggaagtgcta
      301 caagttggat aatgagaagc tctttgaaga gttccttgaa ctgtgtaaga cggagacatc
      361 agaccaccct gaggtggttc cgttcctcca caaactgcag cagcgtgccc agtctgtgtt
      421 tctggcctct gcagagttct gcaacatcct ctccagggtt ctggctcggt ctcggaagcg
      481 gcccgctaag atctatgtgt acattaacga gctctgcact gttcttaaag ctcactccat
      541 caagaagaag ttgaacttag ctcctgcagc ctcaacgacc agtgaggcgt cgggccctaa
      601 ccctcccaca gagcccccct ctgaccttac aaacactgaa aacactgcct ctgaggcctc
      661 aaggactcgg nggtccnaga aacatgaana ncgcctggaa gcanctgctg gcactgatac
      721 gttagccnag attcnggcng nttggaggag aaggaattgg aactgtcaga actggatgac
      781 caaantcntc taattnccag gaaggcccct tnaaangaat tnaaccccc
//
