LOCUS       Exported 760 bp ds-DNA linear SYN 23-MAY-2021
DEFINITION  synthetic linear DNA
ACCESSION   .
VERSION     .
KEYWORDS    pCAGGS/Daxx myc S669A
SOURCE      synthetic DNA construct
  ORGANISM  synthetic DNA construct
REFERENCE   1 (bases 1 to 760)
  AUTHORS   Ecsedy JA, Michaelson JS, Leder P
  TITLE     Homeodomain-interacting protein kinase 1 modulates Daxx
            localization, phosphorylation, and transcriptional activity.
  JOURNAL   Mol Cell Biol 2003 Feb;23(3):950-60.
  PUBMED    12529400
REFERENCE   2 (bases 1 to 760)
  AUTHORS   .
  TITLE     Direct Submission
  JOURNAL   Exported May 23, 2021 from SnapGene Server 1.1.58
            http://www.snapgene.com
FEATURES             Location/Qualifiers
     source          1..760
                     /organism="synthetic DNA construct"
                     /mol_type="other DNA"
ORIGIN
        1 gaggangagg agaggaggag aaagaggcta ctgaagatga agatgaggat ctagaacagt
       61 tgcaggaaga tcaggggggt gatgaagaag aggaaggagg agataatgaa ggaaatgaga
      121 gtcccacatc gccttcagac tttttccata gaaggaattc agagcctgca gaagggctca
      181 ggacccccga ggggcagcaa aagagaggac tgacagagac cccagcatcc ccgccagggg
      241 catccctgga ccctcccagc actgacgctg agagcagtgg agagcagctc ctcgagccgc
      301 tcctgggaga cgagagtcct gtgtcccagc tcgctgagct agagatggaa gctttgcctg
      361 aggaaaggga catttcctcc tccaggaaaa agtcggaaga ttccctcccc accatcttgg
      421 aaaatggggc agctgtggtt acctctacat ctgtcaatgg gcgtgtctct tctcacactt
      481 ggagagatgc cagtcccccc agcaagagat ttcggaagga aaagaagcaa ctgggctctg
      541 gactgttagg aaacagctat ataaaagaac cgatggcaca gcaggacagt gggcagaaca
      601 caagtgtcca gcctatgcca gcacccccct tggcctctgt ggcttctgtc gctgattncn
      661 nccnccaagg ngggantctc ccannnntga antggngnnc agctctctgt gcagcccttc
      721 tccatccctg nttctccaga caccccangc tcagtctctc
//
